>Addgene plasmid #83000 | pDONR223_STAP2_WT_V5 | addgene full sequence | sequence record 162784 | Addgene NGS Result
GGCAGTTCCCTACTCTCGCGTTAACGCTAGCATGGATGTTTTCCCAGTCACGACGTTGTAAAACGACGGC
CAGTCTTAAGCTCGGGCCCCAAATAATGATTTTATTTTGACTGATAGTGACCTGTTCGTTGCAACAAATT
GATGAGCAATGCTTTTTTATAATGCCAACTTTGTACAAAAAAGTTGGCATGGCCTCTGCCCTGAGGCCAC
CCCGTGTCCCCAAGCCTAAGGGTGTCCTGCCTTCACACTACTATGAGAGCTTTCTAGAGAAGAAGGGGCC
CTGTGACCGGGATTACAAGAAGTTCTGGGCAGGCCTGCAGGGTCTCACCATTTATTTCTACAATAGCAAT
CGGGACTTCCAGCACGTGGAGAAGCTCAACTTGGGAGCATTTGAGAAACTCACAGATGAGATTCCCTGGG
GAAGCTCACGTGACCCTGGCACCCACTTCAGCCTGATTCTCCGGAATCAGGAGATCAAGTTCAAGGTAGA
GACCTTGGAGTGTCGGGAAATGTGGAAAGGCTTCATCTTAACGGTGGTGGAGCTCCGTGTCCCGACCGAC
TTGACCCTGCTTCCTGGGCACCTATACATGATGTCTGAAGTCTTGGCCAAAGAGGAGGCGCGCCGTGCAC
TGGAGACACCCTCGTGCTTCCTGAAGGTGAGCCGGCTGGAGGCACAACTGCTCCTGGAGCGCTACCCCGA
GTGCGGGAACCTGCTGCTGCGGCCCAGCGGGGACGGCGCCGACGGCGTGTCGGTCACCACGCGGCAGATG
CACAACGGGACGCACGTGGTCCGGCATTACAAGGTGAAGCGGGAGGGCCCCAAGTACGTGATCGATGTGG
AACAGCCGTTCTCTTGCACCTCCCTGGACGCCGTGGTCAACTATTTCGTGTCGCATACCAAAAAGGCGCT
GGTGCCATTCCTGTTAGACGAGGACTACGAGAAGGTGCTAGGCTACGTGGAAGCCGATAAGGAGAATGGC
GAGAATGTGTGGGTGGCGCCCTCCGCTCCGGGCCCAGGTCCTGCACCCTGCACAGGTGGCCCCAAGCCGC
TGTCACCTGCGTCTAGCCAGGACAAGCTGCCCCCACTGCCCCCACTACCGAACCAGGAAGAGAACTACGT
GACCCCCATTGGAGATGGCCCAGCTGTTGACTATGAGAACCAAGATGTGGCTTCCTCTAGTTGGCCAGTC
ATCCTGAAGCCAAAGAAGTTGCCAAAGCCTCCTGCCAAGCTTCCAAAGCCACCCGTTGGACCCAAGCCAG
AGCCCAAAGTCTTTAATGGTGGCTTGGGCAGGAAGCTGCCAGTCAGTTCAGCCCAGCCTCTCTTCCCCAC
AGCCGGGCTGGCAGACATGACGGCAGAGCTACAGAAGAAGCTGGAGAAGAGGCGGGCACTGGAGCACTGC
CCAACTTTCTTGTACAAAGTTGGCATTATAAGAAAGCATTGCTTATCAATTTGTTGCAACGAACAGGTCA
CTATCAGTCAAAATAAAATCATTATTTGCCATCCAGCTGATATCCCCTATAGTGAGTCGTATTACATGGT
CATAGCTGTTTCCTGGCAGCTCTGGCCCGTGTCTCAAAATCTCTGATGTTACATTGCACAAGATAAAAAT
ATATCATCATGCCTCCTCTAGACCAGCCAGGACAGAAATGCCTCGACTTCGCTGCTACCCAAGGTTGCCG
GGTGACGCACACCGTGGAAACGGATGAAGGCACGAACCCAGTGGACATAAGCCTGTTCGGTTCGTAAGCT
GTAATGCAAGTAGCGTATGCGCTCACGCAACTGGTCCAGAACCTTGACCGAACGCAGCGGTGGTAACGGC
GCAGTGGCGGTTTTCATGGCTTGTTATGACTGTTTTTTTGGGGTACAGTCTATGCCTCGGGCATCCAAGC
AGCAAGCGCGTTACGCCGTGGGTCGATGTTTGATGTTATGGAGCAGCAACGATGTTACGCAGCAGGGCAG
TCGCCCTAAAACAAAGTTAAACATTATGAGGGAAGCGGTGATCGCCGAAGTATCGACTCAACTATCAGAG
GTAGTTGGCGTCATCGAGCGCCATCTCGAACCGACGTTGCTGGCCGTACATTTGTACGGCTCCGCAGTGG
ATGGCGGCCTGAAGCCACACAGTGATATTGATTTGCTGGTTACGGTGACCGTAAGGCTTGATGAAACAAC
GCGGCGAGCTTTGATCAACGACCTTTTGGAAACTTCGGCTTCCCCTGGAGAGAGCGAGATTCTCCGCGCT
GTAGAAGTCACCATTGTTGTGCACGACGACATCATTCCGTGGCGTTATCCAGCTAAGCGCGAACTGCAAT
TTGGAGAATGGCAGCGCAATGACATTCTTGCAGGTATCTTCGAGCCAGCCACGATCGACATTGATCTGGC
TATCTTGCTGACAAAAGCAAGAGAACATAGCGTTGCCTTGGTAGGTCCAGCGGCGGAGGAACTCTTTGAT
CCGGTTCCTGAACAGGATCTATTTGAGGCGCTAAATGAAACCTTAACGCTATGGAACTCGCCGCCCGACT
GGGCTGGCGATGAGCGAAATGTAGTGCTTACGTTGTCCCGCATTTGGTACAGCGCAGTAACCGGCAAAAT
CGCGCCGAAGGATGTCGCTGCCGACTGGGCAATGGAGCGCCTGCCGGCCCAGTATCAGCCCGTCATACTT
GAAGCTAGACAGGCTTATCTTGGACAAGAAGAAGATCGCTTGGCCTCGCGCGCAGATCAGTTGGAAGAAT
TTGTCCACTACGTGAAAGGCGAGATCACCAAGGTAGTCGGCAAATAACCCTCGAGCCACCCATGACCAAA
ATCCCTTAACGTGAGTTACGCGTCGTTCCACTGAGCGTCAGACCCCGTAGAAAAGATCAAAGGATCTTCT
TGAGATCCTTTTTTTCTGCGCGTAATCTGCTGCTTGCAAACAAAAAAACCACCGCTACCAGCGGTGGTTT
GTTTGCCGGATCAAGAGCTACCAACTCTTTTTCCGAAGGTAACTGGCTTCAGCAGAGCGCAGATACCAAA
TACTGTTCTTCTAGTGTAGCCGTAGTTAGGCCACCACTTCAAGAACTCTGTAGCACCGCCTACATACCTC
GCTCTGCTAATCCTGTTACCAGTGGCTGCTGCCAGTGGCGATAAGTCGTGTCTTACCGGGTTGGACTCAA
GACGATAGTTACCGGATAAGGCGCAGCGGTCGGGCTGAACGGGGGGTTCGTGCACACAGCCCAGCTTGGA
GCGAACGACCTACACCGAACTGAGATACCTACAGCGTGAGCTATGAGAAAGCGCCACGCTTCCCGAAGGG
AGAAAGGCGGACAGGTATCCGGTAAGCGGCAGGGTCGGAACAGGAGAGCGCACGAGGGAGCTTCCAGGGG
GAAACGCCTGGTATCTTTATAGTCCTGTCGGGTTTCGCCACCTCTGACTTGAGCGTCGATTTTTGTGATG
CTCGTCAGGGGGGCGGAGCCTATGGAAAAACGCCAGCAACGCGGCCTTTTTACGGTTCCTGGCCTTTTGC
TGGCCTTTTGCTCACATGTTCTTTCCTGCGTTATCCCCTGATTCTGTGGATAACCGTATTACCGCCTTTG
AGTGAGCTGATACCGCTCGCCGCAGCCGAACGACCGAGCGCAGCGAGTCAGTGAGCGAGGAAGCGGAAGA
GCGCCCAATACGCAAACCGCCTCTCCCCGCGCGTTGGCCGATTCATTAATGCAGCTGGCACGACAGGTTT
CCCGACTGGAAAGCGGGCAGTGAGCGCAACGCAATTAATACGCGTACCGCTAGCCAGGAAGAGTTTGTAG
AAACGCAAAAAGGCCATCCGTCAGGATGGCCTTCTGCTTAGTTTGATGCCTGGCAGTTTATGGCGGGCGT
CCTGCCCGCCACCCTCCGGGCCGTTGCTTCACAACGTTCAAATCCGCTCCCGGCGGATTTGTCCTACTCA
GGAGAGCGTTCACCGACAAACAACAGATAAAACGAAAGGCCCAGTCTTCCGACTGAGCCTTTCGTTTTAT
TTGATGCCT
Features (pLannotate 1.2.2; 12 found; start..end, strand, type, name):
     38..74      -  CDS            lacZα (fragment): LacZα fragment of β-galactosidase; lacZ fragment
     91..186     +  protein_bind   attL3: mutant version of attL; recombination site for the Gateway® LR reaction LR Clonase™
    189..1397    +  CDS            STAP2: STAP2_HUMAN - Also known as BKS. Experimental evidence at protein level: Swiss-Prot protein existence level 1. Substrate of protein kinase PTK6. May play a regulatory role in the acute-phase response in systemic inflammation and may modulate STAT3 activity. From Homo sapiens (Human).
   1400..1498    -  protein_bind   attL2: mutant version of attL; recombination site for the Gateway® LR reaction LR Clonase™
   1516..1534    -  promoter       T7 promoter: promoter for bacteriophage T7 RNA polymerase
   1724..1747    +  promoter       Pc promoter (fragment): intI1 (promoter lies within the coding sequence); class 1 integron promoter
   1923..1979    +  CDS            GmR (fragment): gentamycin acetyltransferase; aacC1; confers resistance to gentamycin
   1986..2777    +  CDS            SmR: aminoglycoside adenylyltransferase (Murphy, 1985); aadA; confers resistance to spectinomycin and streptomycin
   2870..3458    +  rep_origin     ori: high-copy-number ColE1/pMB1/pBR322/pUC origin of replication
   3641..3733    +  CDS            lacI (fragment): lac repressor; lacI; The lac repressor binds to the lac operator to inhibit transcription in E. coli. This inhibition can be relieved by adding lactose or isopropyl-β-D-thiogalactopyranoside (IPTG).
   3788..3815    -  terminator     rrnB T2 terminator: transcription terminator T2 from the E. coli rrnB gene
   3947..3990    +  terminator     rrnB T1 terminator: Escherichia coli rrnB; transcription terminator T1 from the E. coli rrnB gene
