[The description below was written by a language model from this plasmid's Addgene catalogue record and pLannotate feature annotations shown in this document.]
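Description:
pDONR223_STAP2_WT_V5 is a Gateway entry clone built on the Invitrogen pDONR223 backbone, carrying the human STAP2 open reading frame (also known as BKS) for recombinational transfer into destination vectors. It is a small bacterial plasmid of about 4 kb, propagated in E. coli from a high-copy ColE1/pUC-type origin and selected with spectinomycin through the aadA (SmR) aminoglycoside adenylyltransferase gene. That gene sits downstream of fragments of a class 1 integron Pc promoter and a gentamicin acetyltransferase gene. Short lacZα and lacI fragments and the rrnB T1 and T2 terminators are backbone elements; the terminators help insulate the cloning region from read-through transcription.

The STAP2 coding sequence is flanked by two attL recombination sites (annotated as attL3 and attL2 by the automated tool), which allow an LR Clonase reaction to move the ORF into any compatible expression vector. The entry clone has no promoter driving the insert, so it is not an expression construct in itself; a T7 promoter lies outside the attL2 site, oriented toward the insert on the opposite strand. The insert is in the "open" configuration, with no stop codon immediately after the ORF, so it can be fused in frame to a C-terminal tag supplied by the destination vector. The "V5" in the name presumably refers to this, as no V5 tag is annotated in the plasmid. Although the name says WT, the catalogue entry lists a D93N change relative to the reference transcript, and the record does not explain the discrepancy. STAP2 is a substrate of the kinase PTK6 and may modulate STAT3 activity. In the Target Accelerator Plasmid Collection, this clone serves as an overexpression control for gene expression analysis in high-throughput phenotyping of lung cancer somatic mutations.
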