Addgene plasmid #83000: pDONR223_STAP2_WT_V5
Purpose: Gateway Donor vector containing STAP2, used as an over expression control for gene expression analysis. Part of the Target Accelerator Plasmid Collection.
Depositing lab: Jesse Boehm & Matthew Meyerson & David Root. Depositing organization: Broad Institute. Publication: High-throughput Phenotyping of Lung Cancer Somatic Mutations. Berger AH, Brooks AN, Wu X, Shrestha Y, Chouinard C, Piccioni F, Bagul M, Kamburov A, Imielinski M, Hogstrom L, Zhu C, Yang X, Pantel S, Sakai R, Watson J, Kaplan N, Campbell JD, Singh S, Root DE, Narayan R, Natoli T, Lahr DL, Tirosh I, Tamayo P, Getz G, Wong B, Doench J, Subramanian A, Golub TR, Meyerson M, Boehm JS. Cancer Cell. 2016 Aug 8;30(2):214-28. doi: 10.1016/j.ccell.2016.06.022. Epub 2016 Jul 28. PubMed 27478040.
Backbone
  Vector backbone: pDONR223
  Backbone manufacturer: Invitrogen
  Vector type: Gateway Entry vector
Growth in bacteria
  Bacterial resistance: Spectinomycin, 50 μg/mL
  Growth temperature: 37°C
  Growth strain: DH5alpha
  Copy number: High Copy
Gene/Insert
  Gene/Insert name: STAP2
  Species: H. sapiens (human)
  Mutation: D93N
  GenBank ID: NM_001013841
  Entrez Gene: STAP2 (a.k.a. BKS)
  Promoter: None
  Cloning method: Gateway Cloning
  Sequencing primers: 5′ M13pUC-fwd; 3′ M13-Rev
Terms and licenses: Academic/Nonprofit Terms; Industry Terms: Not Available to Industry
Depositor comments: Open state: NO stop codon immediately follows insert
How to cite: pDONR223_STAP2_WT_V5 was a gift from Jesse Boehm & Matthew Meyerson & David Root (Addgene plasmid # 83000 ; http://n2t.net/addgene:83000 ; RRID:Addgene_83000)
