>Addgene plasmid #83000 | pDONR223_STAP2_WT_V5 | depositor partial sequence | sequence record 162781 | Insert sequence
ATGGCCTCTGCCCTGAGGCCACCCCGTGTCCCCAAGCCTAAGGGTGTCCTGCCTTCACACTACTATGAGA
GCTTTCTAGAGAAGAAGGGGCCCTGTGACCGGGATTACAAGAAGTTCTGGGCAGGCCTGCAGGGTCTCAC
CATTTATTTCTACAATAGCAATCGGGACTTCCAGCACGTGGAGAAGCTCAACTTGGGAGCATTTGAGAAA
CTCACAGATGAGATTCCCTGGGGAAGCTCACGTGACCCTGGCACCCACTTCAGCCTGATTCTCCGGAATC
AGGAGATCAAGTTCAAGGTAGAGACCTTGGAGTGTCGGGAAATGTGGAAAGGCTTCATCTTAACGGTGGT
GGAGCTCCGTGTCCCGACCGACTTGACCCTGCTTCCTGGGCACCTATACATGATGTCTGAAGTCTTGGCC
AAAGAGGAGGCGCGCCGTGCACTGGAGACACCCTCGTGCTTCCTGAAGGTGAGCCGGCTGGAGGCACAAC
TGCTCCTGGAGCGCTACCCCGAGTGCGGGAACCTGCTGCTGCGGCCCAGCGGGGACGGCGCCGACGGCGT
GTCGGTCACCACGCGGCAGATGCACAACGGGACGCACGTGGTCCGGCATTACAAGGTGAAGCGGGAGGGC
CCCAAGTACGTGATCGATGTGGAACAGCCGTTCTCTTGCACCTCCCTGGACGCCGTGGTCAACTATTTCG
TGTCGCATACCAAAAAGGCGCTGGTGCCATTCCTGTTAGACGAGGACTACGAGAAGGTGCTAGGCTACGT
GGAAGCCGATAAGGAGAATGGCGAGAATGTGTGGGTGGCGCCCTCCGCTCCGGGCCCAGGTCCTGCACCC
TGCACAGGTGGCCCCAAGCCGCTGTCACCTGCGTCTAGCCAGGACAAGCTGCCCCCACTGCCCCCACTAC
CGAACCAGGAAGAGAACTACGTGACCCCCATTGGAGATGGCCCAGCTGTTGACTATGAGAACCAAGATGT
GGCTTCCTCTAGTTGGCCAGTCATCCTGAAGCCAAAGAAGTTGCCAAAGCCTCCTGCCAAGCTTCCAAAG
CCACCCGTTGGACCCAAGCCAGAGCCCAAAGTCTTTAATGGTGGCTTGGGCAGGAAGCTGCCAGTCAGTT
CAGCCCAGCCTCTCTTCCCCACAGCCGGGCTGGCAGACATGACGGCAGAGCTACAGAAGAAGCTGGAGAA
GAGGCGGGCACTGGAGCAC
